>Addgene plasmid #191657 | pMDC Renilla Luc SRE | addgene full sequence | sequence record 381560 | Addgene NGS Result
AAACCCATGTGCCTGGCAGATAACTTCGTATAATGTATGCTATACGAAGTTATGGTACCGCGGCCGCGTA
GAGGATCTGTTGATCAGCAGTTCAACCTGTTGATAGTACGTACTAAGCTCTCATGTTTCACGTACTAAGC
TCTCATGTTTAACGTACTAAGCTCTCATGTTTAACGAACTAAACCCTCATGGCTAACGTACTAAGCTCTC
ATGGCTAACGTACTAAGCTCTCATGTTTCACGTACTAAGCTCTCATGTTTGAACAATAAAATTAATATAA
ATCAGCAACTTAAATAGCCTCTAAGGTTTTAAGTTTTATAAGAAAAAAAAGAATATATAAGGCTTTTAAA
GCTTTTAAGGTTTAACGGTTGTGGACAACAAGCCAGGGATGTAACGCACTGAGAAGCCCTTAGAGCCTCT
CAAAGCAATTTTGAGTGACACAGGAACACTTAACGGCTGACATGGGAATTAGCTTCACGCTGCCGCAAGC
ACTCAGGGCGCAAGGGCTGCTAAAGGAAGCGGAACACGTAGAAAGCCAGTCCGCAGAAACGGTGCTGACC
CCGGATGAATGTCAGCTGGGAGGCAGAATAAATGATCATATCGTCAATTATTACCTCCACGGGGAGAGCC
TGAGCAAACTGGCCTCAGGCATTTGAGAAGCACACGGTCACACTGCTTCCGGTAGTCAATAAACCGGTAA
ACCAGCAATAGACATAAGCGGCTATTTAACGACCCTGCCCTGAACCGACGACCGGGTCGAATTTGCTTTC
GAATTTCTGCCATTCATCCGCTTATTATCACTTATTCAGGCGTAGCAACCAGGCGTTTAAGGGCACCAAT
AACTGCCTTAAAAAAATTACGCCCCGCCCTGCCACTCATCGCAGTACTGTTGTAATTCATTAAGCATTCT
GCCGACATGGAAGCCATCACAAACGGCATGATGAACCTGAATCGCCAGCGGCATCAGCACCTTGTCGCCT
TGCGTATAATATTTGCCCATGGTGAAAACGGGGGCGAAGAAGTTGTCCATATTGGCCACGTTTAAATCAA
AACTGGTGAAACTCACCCAGGGATTGGCTGAGACGAAAAACATATTCTCAATAAACCCTTTAGGGAAATA
GGCCAGGTTTTCACCGTAACACGCCACATCTTGCGAATATATGTGTAGAAACTGCCGGAAATCGTCGTGG
TATTCACTCCAGAGCGATGAAAACGTTTCAGTTTGCTCATGGAAAACGGTGTAACAAGGGTGAACACTAT
CCCATATCACCAGCTCACCGTCTTTCATTGCCATACGGAATTCCGGATGAGCATTCATCAGGCGGGCAAG
AATGTGAATAAAGGCCGGATAAAACTTGTGCTTATTTTTCTTTACGGTCTTTAAAAAGGCCGTAATATCC
AGCTGAACGGTCTGGTTATAGGTACATTGAGCAACTGACTGAAATGCCTCAAAATGTTCTTTACGATGCC
ATTGGGATATATCAACGGTGGTATATCCAGTGATTTTTTTCTCCATTTTAGCTTCCTTAGCTCCTGAAAA
TCTCGATAACTCAAAAAATACGCCCGGTAGTGATCTTATTTCATTATGGTGAAAGTTGGACCCTCTTACG
TGCCGATCAACGTCTCATTTTCGCCAAAAGTTGGCCCAGATCTATGTCGGGTGCGGAGAAAGAGGTAATG
AAATGGCACCTAGGGGTTATGATAGTTATTGCTCAGCGGTGGCAGCAGCCAACTCAGCTTCCTTTCGGGC
TTTGTTAGCAGCCGGATCTTCTAGGCTCAAGCAGTGATCAGATCCAGACATGATAAGATACATTGATGAG
TTTGGACAAACCACAACTAGAATGCAGTGAAAAAAATGCTTTATTTGTGAAATTTGTGATGCTATTGCTT
TATTTGTAACCATTATAAGCTGCAATAAACAAGTTAACAACAACAATTGCATTCATTTTATGTTTCAGGT
TCAGGGGGAGGTGTGGGAGGTTTTTTAAAGCAAGTAAAACCTCTACAAATGTGGTATGGCTGATTATGAT
CCTCTAGTACTTCTCGACAAGCTTGTCGAGACTGCAGGCTCTAGACTTAAAAATATAAATATGACTTACA
TAAATTAACTCAGCTTCACATATTTAAATATTAATAAATTAAAAATAATTAAAATAGTGTCCTAACGCTC
ATACTTTTAGTTCTCCATAGAGAACAACATAAGTTCTGTGCCCAGTGGACAGGTTTCTGACCAGAAGAAG
GAATGCCCATTAACAACAACAATCTGAGGTGCCCATGATCTGCAGAATTCTTATTGTTCATTTTTGAGAA
CTCGCTCAACGAACGATTTGATATATTTTCCCATTTCATCAGGTGCATCTTCTTGCGAAAAATGAAGACC
TTTTACTTTGACAAATTCAGTATTAGGAAACTTCTTGGCACCTTCAACAATAGCATTGGAAAAGAATCCT
GGGTCCGATTCAATAAACATTTTTGGTAAATCATCACTTGCACGTAGATAAGCATTATAATTCCTAACAA
TTTGTACAACGTCAGGTTTACCACCTTTTACTAACGGGATTTCACGAGGCCATGATAATGTTGGACGACG
AACTTCACCTTTCTCTTTGAATGGTTCAAGATATGCTGCAAATTCTTCTGGTTCTAACTTTCTCATGATT
TTTGATGGCAACATGGTTTCCACGAAGAAGTTATTCTCCAAAACCATTTTTTCTCCTTCTTCAGATTTGA
TCAACGCAATATCTTCTTCAATATCAGGCCATTCATCCCATGATTCAATCACATCTACTACACTTTCAGC
GTGAACTATTGCTTTGATCTTATCTTGATGCTCATAGCTATAATGAAATGCCAAACAAGCACCCCAATCA
TGGCCGACAAAAATGATCTTCTTTGGTAAATTAAGAAGTTCAAACCATGCAGTAAGATATTTGTAATGAT
CAAGTAACCTATAAGAACCATTACCAGATTTGCCTGATTTGCCCATACCAATAAGGTCTGGTATAATACA
CCGCGCTACTGGCTCAATATGTGGCACAACATGTCGCCATAAATAAGAAGAGGCCGCGTTACCATGTAAA
AAAATAACAGCATTTTCTGCATGTTTTTCTGAATCATAATAATTAATAAATGAATCAAGAACATTCATTT
GTTTACATCTGGCCCACCACTGCGGACCAGTTATCATCCGTTTCCTTTGTTCTGGATCATAAACTTTCGA
AGTCATGTCGACGTAGGCCTTTGAATTCCGCGCGCTTCGGACCGGGATCCACTAGCCAGCTTGGGTCTCC
CTATAGTGAGTCGTATTAATTTCGATAAGCCAGTAAGCAGTGGGTTCTCTAGTTAGCCAGAGAGCTCTGC
TTATATAGACCTCCCACCGTACACGCCTACCGCCCATTTGCGTCAATGGGGCGGAGTTGTTACGACATTT
TGGAAAGTCCCGTTGATTTTGGTGCCAAAACAAACTCCCATTGACGTCAATGGGGTGGAGACTTGGAAAT
CCCCGTGAGTCAAACCGCTATCCACGCCCATTGATGTACTGCCAAAACCGCATCACCATGGTAATAGCGA
TGACTAATACGTAGATGTACTGCCAAGTAGGAAAGTCCCATAAGGTCATGTACTGGGCATAATGCCAGGC
GGGCCATTTACCGTCATTGACGTCAATAGGGGGCGTACTTGGCATATGATACACTTGATGTACTGCCAAG
TGGGCAGTTTACCGTAAATACTCCACCCATTGACGTCAATGGAAAGTCCCTATTGGCGTTACTATGGGAA
CATACGTCATTATTGACGTCAATGGGCGGGGGTCGTTGGGCGGTCAGCCAGGCGGGCCATTTACCGTAAG
TTATGTAACGCGGAACTCCATATATGGGCTATGAACTAATGACCCCGTAATTGATTACTATTAATAACTA
GTCAATAATCAATGTCAACGCGTATATCTGGCCCGTACATCGCGAATCGATACTAGTA
Features (pLannotate 1.2.2; 13 found; start..end, strand, type, name):
     20..53      -  protein_bind   loxP: Cre-mediated recombination occurs in the 8-bp core sequence (GCATACAT). Cre recombinase
    106..462     +  rep_origin     R6K γ ori: γ replication origin from E. coli plasmid R6K; requires the R6K initiator protein pi for replication
    471..584     +  CDS            tnpA (fragment): TN5P_ECOLX - Also known as tnp. Experimental evidence at protein level: Swiss-Prot protein existence level 1. Mediates transposition of transposon Tn5 by a 'cut and paste' mechanism. First, the monomeric transposase binds the 19 bp inverted DNA repeats flanking the transposon. Then, dimerization of the DNA- bound transposase creates a synaptic DNA complex. After nicking of the first DNA strand, excision of the transposon proceeds through a series of intermediates. The transposase then mediates the insertion of the transposon at a new site by strand transfer. The activity of the wild- type tran
    857..1516    -  CDS            CmR: chloramphenicol acetyltransferase; cat; confers resistance to chloramphenicol
   1517..1619    -  promoter       cat promoter: promoter of the E. coli cat gene encoding chloramphenicol acetyltransferase
   1713..1762    -  CDS            SET1 (fragment): solubility-enhancement tag derived from T7 phage gene 10B
   1791..1925    -  polyA_signal   SV40 poly(A) signal: SV40 polyadenylation signal
   1948..2031    -  CDS            large T antigen (fragment): large T antigen from SV40 (simian virus 40)
   2291..3226    -  CDS            Rluc: luciferase from the anthozoan coelenterate Renilla reniformis (sea pansy)
   3290..3308    -  promoter       T7 promoter: promoter for bacteriophage T7 RNA polymerase
   3324..3357    -  LTR            5' LTR (truncated) (fragment): truncated 5' long terminal repeat (LTR) from HIV-1
   3353..3556    -  promoter       CMV promoter: human cytomegalovirus (CMV) immediate early promoter
   3557..3936    -  enhancer       CMV enhancer: human cytomegalovirus immediate early enhancer
