[The description below was written by a language model from this plasmid's Addgene catalogue record and pLannotate feature annotations shown in this document.]
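Description:
pMDC Renilla Luc SRE is a small (about 4 kb) mammalian expression plasmid built on the pMDC backbone. It replicates in bacteria from the R6K γ origin, which works only when the R6K initiator protein pi is supplied in trans, so it must be maintained in a pir-expressing E. coli strain, as the listed Pir1 host reflects. It is recorded as low copy. Selection is by chloramphenicol, through a chloramphenicol acetyltransferase gene driven by its native cat promoter. A single loxP site lies next to the origin. In backbones of this kind, such a site generally allows Cre-mediated fusion with another loxP-bearing plasmid, although the record does not say this was done here.

The payload is a synthetic insert of roughly 1.16 kb described as Renilla luciferase carrying a SOX resistance element (SRE). The human CMV immediate-early enhancer and promoter drive the Rluc coding sequence, with a T7 promoter between them that could support in vitro transcription. An SV40 polyadenylation signal terminates the transcript. The SRE is not annotated as a separate feature. There is an unannotated stretch between the end of the Rluc reading frame and the SV40-derived sequences where it would plausibly sit, as part of the 3′ untranslated region, but the table does not confirm this. The short hits to Tn5 transposase, the SET1 tag, SV40 large T antigen and the HIV-1 LTR are small fragments, most likely backbone remnants or incidental matches rather than functional parts.

The stated purpose and the associated study of the Kaposi's sarcoma-associated herpesvirus alkaline exonuclease SOX suggest use as a luciferase reporter whose transcript is intended to resist SOX-driven mRNA degradation, for example as a normalisation or comparison control.
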