Addgene plasmid #191657: pMDC Renilla Luc SRE
Purpose: Expressed Renilla Luciferase with SOX resistance element
Depositing lab: Britt Glaunsinger. Depositing organization: University of California, Berkeley. Publication: DNA processing by the Kaposi's sarcoma-associated herpesvirus alkaline exonuclease SOX contributes to viral gene expression and infectious virion production. Hartenian E, Mendez AS, Didychuk AL, Khosla S, Glaunsinger BA. Nucleic Acids Res. 2023 Jan 11;51(1):182-197. doi: 10.1093/nar/gkac1190. PubMed 36537232.
Backbone
  Vector backbone: pMDC
  Backbone manufacturer: Geneva Biotech
  Backbone size w/o insert (bp): 2821
  Total vector size (bp): 3978
  Vector type: Mammalian Expression
Growth in bacteria
  Bacterial resistance: Chloramphenicol, 25 μg/mL
  Growth temperature: 37°C
  Growth strain: Pir1
  Copy number: Low Copy
Gene/Insert
  Gene/Insert name: Renilla Luciferase SRE (alt name: SRE)
  Species: Synthetic
  Insert size (bp): 1157
  Promoter: CMV
  Cloning method: Unknown
  Sequencing primers: 5′ cctatagtgagtcgtatta
Terms and licenses: Academic/Nonprofit Terms; Industry Terms: Not Available to Industry
How to cite: pMDC Renilla Luc SRE was a gift from Britt Glaunsinger (Addgene plasmid # 191657 ; http://n2t.net/addgene:191657 ; RRID:Addgene_191657)
